>Addgene plasmid #235819 | pME_Cp_0_2_068_Synthetic_promoter_12 | addgene full sequence | sequence record 476028 | Addgene NGS Result
GGTCTCGGGAGAAAATAAAAATTTGACATTATTATTTTAAAAAGTTAAATTAAAAACTACTTGAGACCAC
TCATCGCGACTAGTAGCGGCCGCTGCAGTCCGGCAAAAAAGGGCAAGGTGTCACCACCCTGCCCTTTTTC
TTTAAAACCGAAAAGATTACTTCGCGTTATGCAGGCTTCCTCGCTCACTGACTCGCTGCGCTCGGTCGTT
CGGCTGCGGCGAGCGGTATCAGCTCACTCAAAGGCGGTAATACGGTTATCCACAGAATCAGGGGATAACG
CAGGAAAGAACATGTGAGCAAAAGGCCAGCAAAAGGCCAGGAACCGTAAAAAGGCCGCGTTGCTGGCGTT
TTTCCATAGGCTCCGCCCCCCTGACGAGCATCACAAAAATCGACGCTCAAGTCAGAGGTGGCGAAACCCG
ACAGGACTATAAAGATACCAGGCGTTTCCCCCTGGAAGCTCCCTCGTGCGCTCTCCTGTTCCGACCCTGC
CGCTTACCGGATACCTGTCCGCCTTTCTCCCTTCGGGAAGCGTGGCGCTTTCTCATAGCTCACGCTGTAG
GTATCTCAGTTCGGTGTAGGTCGTTCGCTCCAAGCTGGGCTGTGTGCACGAACCCCCCGTTCAGCCCGAC
CGCTGCGCCTTATCCGGTAACTATCGTCTTGAGTCCAACCCGGTAAGACACGACTTATCGCCACTGGCAG
CAGCCACTGGTAACAGGATTAGCAGAGCGAGGTATGTAGGCGGTGCTACAGAGTTCTTGAAGTGGTGGCC
TAACTACGGCTACACTAGAAGAACAGTATTTGGTATCTGCGCTCTGCTGAAGCCAGTTACCTTCGGAAAA
AGAGTTGGTAGCTCTTGATCCGGCAAACAAACCACCGCTGGTAGCGGTGGTTTTTTTGTTTGCAAGCAGC
AGATTACGCGCAGAAAAAAAGGATCTCAAGAAGATCCTTTGATCTTTTCTACGGGGTCTGACGCTCAGTG
GAACGAAAACTCACGTTAAGGGATTTTGGTCATGAGATTATCAAAAAGGATCTTCACCTAGATCCTTTTA
AATTAAAAATGAAGTTTTAAATCAATCTAAAGTATATATGAGTAAACTTGGTCTGACAGCTCGAGGCTTG
GATTCTCACCAATAAAAAACGCCCGGCGGCAACCGAGCGTTCTGAACAAATCCAGATGGAGTTCTGAGGT
CATTACTGGATCTATCAACAGGAGTCCAAGCGAGCTCGATATCAAATTACGCCCCGCCCTGCCACTCGTC
GCAGTACTGTTGTAATTCATTAAGCATTCTGCCGACATGGAAGCCATCACAAACGGCATGATGAACCTGA
ATCGCCAGCGGCATCAGCACCTTGTCGCCTTGCGTATAATATTTGCCCATGGTGAAAACGGGGGCGAAGA
AGTTGTCCATATTGGCCACGTTTAAATCAAAACTGGTGAAACTCACCCAGGGATTGGCTGATACGAAAAA
CATATTCTCAATAAACCCTTTAGGGAAATAGGCCAGGTTTTCACCGTAACACGCCACATCTTGCGAATAT
ATGTGTAGAAACTGCCGGAAATCGTCGTGGTATTCACTCCAGAGTGATGAAAACGTTTCAGTTTGCTCAT
GGAAAACGGTGTAACAAGGGTGAACACTATCCCATATCACCAGCTCACCGTCTTTCATTGCCATACGAAA
TTCCGGATGAGCATTCATCAGGCGGGCAAGAATGTGAATAAAGGCCGGATAAAACTTGTGCTTATTTTTC
TTTACGGTCTTTAAAAAGGCCGTAATATCCAGCTGAACGGTCTGGTTATAGGTACATTGAGCAACTGACT
GAAATGCCTCAAAATGTTCTTTACGATGCCATTGGGATATATCAACGGTGGTATATCCAGTGATTTTTTT
CTCCATTTTAGCTTCCTTAGCTCCTGAAAATCTCGATAACTCAAAAAATACGCCCGGTAGTGATCTTATT
TCATTATGGTGAAAGTTGGAACCTCTTACGTGCCCGATCAACTCGAGTGCCACCTGACGTCTAAGAAACC
ATTATTATCATGACATTAACCTATAAAAATAGGCGTATCACGAGGCAGAATTTCAGATAAAAAAAATCCT
TAGCTTTCGCTAAGGATGATTTCTGGAATTCGCGGCCGCTTCTAGAGCGATGAGT
Features (pLannotate 1.2.2; 9 found; start..end, strand, type, name):
     28..43      +  promoter       U6 promoter (fragment): RNA polymerase III promoter for mouse U6 snRNA (Das et al., 1988)
     79..98      +  misc_feature   BioBrick suffix: universal suffix for all parts
     99..156     +  terminator     his operon terminator: This putative transcriptin terminator from the E. coli his operon has a 2-bp deletion introduced during synthesis. Its efficiency has not been determined.
    351..939     -  rep_origin     ori: high-copy-number ColE1/pMB1/pBR322/pUC origin of replication
   1122..1216    -  terminator     lambda t0 terminator: transcription terminator from phage lambda
   1240..1896    -  CDS            cat: CAT_ECOLX - Experimental evidence at protein level: Swiss-Prot protein existence level 1. This enzyme is an effector of chloramphenicol resistance in bacteria. From Escherichia coli. This protein is used as a marker in many commonly used cloning vectors, such as pACYC184.
   1897..1994    -  promoter       cat promoter: promoter of the E. coli cat gene encoding chloramphenicol acetyltransferase
   2080..2123    -  terminator     bacterial terminator: putative bacterial transcription terminator
   2126..2147    +  misc_feature   BioBrick prefix: BioBrick prefix for parts that do not start with "ATG"
