[The description below was written by a language model from this plasmid's Addgene catalogue record and pLannotate feature annotations shown in this document.]
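Description:
pME_Cp_0_2_068_Synthetic_promoter_12 is a small (about 2.2 kb) synthetic-biology part plasmid from a modular cloning toolkit for engineering the chloroplast of Chlamydomonas. It is built on the pME_Cp_UAV_GFP backbone, whose name suggests a universal acceptor vector with a GFP dropout. No GFP feature remains in the annotated sequence, consistent with the part having replaced it. The plasmid is propagated in E. coli from a high-copy ColE1/pUC-type origin and selected with chloramphenicol through a cat gene driven by its native cat promoter and followed by the lambda t0 terminator.

The payload is a 54 bp fully synthetic promoter, "Synthetic promoter 12", designed on the basis of the Chlamydomonas chloroplast rrn16 (16S rRNA) promoter. It was inserted using BsaI, and both sites were destroyed during cloning, as is typical of Golden Gate-style assembly with type IIS enzymes. The insert itself is not annotated as such in the feature table. The short 16 bp hit called a mouse U6 promoter fragment falls in the insert region and is most likely a spurious match rather than a functional element. The cloning region is bracketed by BioBrick prefix and suffix sequences and insulated by bacterial terminators (a his operon terminator downstream and a putative terminator upstream), which limit transcriptional read-through between the part and the backbone.

The plasmid carries no coding sequence, reporter or chloroplast homology arms, so it is a storage and donor vector rather than a transformation construct. Its recorded purpose is to supply one member of a series of synthetic promoters, presumably to be combined with other parts into chloroplast expression cassettes, although the record does not give the promoter's strength or the assembly positions.
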