Addgene plasmid #235819: pME_Cp_0_2_068_Synthetic_promoter_12
Purpose: Synthetic promoter 12 based on Chlamydomonas rrn16 promoter
Depositing lab: Tobias Erb. Depositing organization: Max Planck Institute for Terrestrial Microbiology. Publication: A modular high-throughput approach for advancing synthetic biology in the chloroplast of Chlamydomonas. Inckemann RM, Chotel T, Burgis M, Brinkmann CK, Andreas L, Baumann J, Sharma P, Klose M, Barrett J, Ries F, Paczia N, Glatter T, Mackinder LCM, Willmund F, Erb TJ. Nat Plants. 2025 Nov;11(11):2332-2349. doi: 10.1038/s41477-025-02126-2. Epub 2025 Nov 3. PubMed 41184475.
Backbone
  Vector backbone: pME_Cp_UAV_GFP
  Backbone size w/o insert (bp): 2101
  Vector type: Synthetic Biology
Growth in bacteria
  Bacterial resistance: Chloramphenicol, 25 μg/mL
  Growth temperature: 37°C
  Growth strain: DH5alpha
  Copy number: High Copy
Gene/Insert
  Gene/Insert name: Synthetic promoter 12
  Species: Synthetic
  Insert size (bp): 54
  Mutation: none
  Cloning method: Restriction Enzyme; 5′ cloning site BsaI (destroyed during cloning); 3′ cloning site BsaI (destroyed during cloning)
  Sequencing primers: 5′ CGTATCACGAGGCAGAATTTC; 3′ CCTGCATAACGCGAAGTAATC
Terms and licenses: Academic/Nonprofit Terms; Industry Terms: Not Available to Industry
Depositor comments: Please visit https://doi.org/10.1101/2024.05.08.593163 for bioRxiv preprint.
How to cite: pME_Cp_0_2_068_Synthetic_promoter_12 was a gift from Tobias Erb (Addgene plasmid # 235819 ; http://n2t.net/addgene:235819 ; RRID:Addgene_235819)
